>Addgene plasmid #87351 | pGL2-MCT2Prom2.5 | addgene full sequence | sequence record 177290 | Addgene NGS Result
CCGGGAGAATCCTTAAAATGCTATAGAAGTGATGATATATTTGCTGGGCATTAAAGGAGGAAAAAAGGTT
TAGACAAGTTTGATATGGAAAAGAGGGCAGTGAATGAGAAAAGACAGAAAAATGTGAGAAGATTGTGTAT
GACTGAGGAATGAAGAAGGGAGAAAGAACCTAAACCACAAGGATGTGGGTATATAGTAAAAGACATGTGG
ACTTCATGAGTATATATGTGATGTACGTATTCACAGTTTGCTCATCTGTGGAATATGAGTTGCTAGAATG
CTAAGTGTATTGCTATTTGTTTTTCCCACTGTTATTTCAGCTTATGAATATAAATCAAGGCAAACATTTT
ACCAGAGCATTCCAAGTTCTAATCATATGGCTTATTTTTTCCCTAAATTGTATTTTTTTCTCAATTTCTT
AACAATATTAAACTGTAAGTCATAGGATAAACTGGCTGAATTTATTCTTAGCTGATTCTCCCTCCTTTCA
GATACCTTTCTAGTCCAATCAAATTTTACATAACATACCTAGCTATCACAACAAAGCAATTTAGAAATGA
GTTCCCAAATACTAACTCTGTGACAGTAGGTAAATTAGATCCAGAGTTTTAATTGTTGAAAAAACAAGAC
TTAAAAAGAAGGTTACGATATCATGCTATAAGTAGTGATGTTTGGCATTCAGCAATAGGTTAAACAGGTC
AAGAACATGGGACTATAAGAAAAAAACAACAAAAAAGAAAAATCAAAGAGAAGGAAAAGGGAGAATAGGA
TCAAAATTCAGAAAGCATATGGTCTTTCTTCTTCCTCTTCTTTGACAGGAAATAAAAGTGATGAATGAGC
AGGAAAAATATCAATAGCAAACACTCAAGACTATGACCTTGAAATGTGCCTTTATGTTGTTTCTTTTAAA
TGTTTAACTTTTTTTAATTAAATGAAGTGTTTATAGTCACTGCTAGACATTTCATCATTATCAAAGGCCT
ATTATGTCTTATACAAATGTCTATTTAAGCATTTTTAGCTTAAAAATATAAAATCCTTTCTGTAATTTTC
TGCCTTTTTTTCATTTTCAAATATCATTCTTTCAATAAAATTATCTTCCAGTAATTTTGATGTTATTAAT
CACGATTATTTTTTCATCGTGTATTATGCCTACCAGCCACTTCATGTATAGTATTTCACTTAAATCTTAT
GAAATCAACACGATTGATATTACTTTTATTTCATAGCTACAGAAATTGAAATTCAAATTTCGTCCATTAC
AACAGACTAGCTGTGGCAAAGACAATGTGAATTTACCCAAATGACTTAACTCTTTTTATAAATTCGTAAA
ATGTGAAGAATCATAGAACACACCTTAAAATGATTGTGAAATCAAGGAGGAGAAAGCTAGCTAAACTGGT
AGACAAACTGCAATAGGACTTGTCAAGCCAAAACCTACAATTATTCTTTTGGATAGTTTCTTTTTCTCTA
AAGTGGCAATTTAACTTAAAGATATTAAAGAAACCCAATCTATGGGGTTACTTAAATGTTCTCTTCCAGC
CCTTCCTCTTTCCAGTTTTACCAAGAAGCACATTTTAGACAGGGGAAGAGACCAAACCAATGACAGCAGA
ATTACCATTATCTCTAGCACTATTCGTTGTCAAATAACTAAATGCTGGTTTGAAGAACTAAGTAATTTGA
GAAATTAAAAATGAAAGGAATTATAAATGATTTGAAAAAAATCCTTCTTATTTTTAATGTTTTTTGGTGC
TGTTTTCTATGTCCTTCCTCCTATGGTGTCAATTATATTTTTTTCCGTGAAGTGATTTGGTTGGTGAGTC
TAATCTCCAACAGTGCCCTACCTCTTTCTCCCAAAAAGGCCTCAGTTGAAAAATGGCTCAACACTTTCCC
TGCAAGCTCACAATGAGGATCTCCTATTCTCCCTGCATTCGGCCAGACTCTTCTTTTTTTGCATGCTTTC
CTCTCCCATGCTTGGGTTGCACAGAGCTACCGCACATCTGTCTTCTAGGTCAGGCTACAGAGTACTTCGG
ATACAGCAAGTTACGACCCATCTGGAAAGACAGATCTACCTGCCTTTTGGCTTTCTTCCTTGGTCAAAAC
TAAAATCCGAAGTGGAGTGCCCCGAGCGATAGAGAAAGTGCCTATAGCTTTGACAGCCGCTTGGAGCATG
CTCAGTCGGTCTCCAGGCACCGGGAGGCGGCTCCCCCCCCACCACCCCCCGGGCCGGCCTCCACCGCAGC
CTGTCCGGCCCCCACCCCTGGCGCGCGCTCCTCCGCACCCACAAGGGCGTTCAGCAGCCGCGCCTCCCCT
TCCCGCCACCGCCTCCTTCTCCGCTGGCTGTGGCGGGCGAGGACACGTCAGGGGCCATAAATAAATAAAT
AATTCCATTCACCCGTTGACAGCGAGGCGAATCGGCTGCGGTTTGCTGGGAACGGAGGGCTGCAGCGCCA
AGCTTGGCATTCCGGTACTGTTGGTAAAATGGAAGACGCCAAAAACATAAAGAAAGGCCCGGCGCCATTC
TATCCTCTAGAGGATGGAACCGCTGGAGAGCAACTGCATAAGGCTATGAAGAGATACGCCCTGGTTCCTG
GAACAATTGCTTTTACAGATGCACATATCGAGGTGAACATCACGTACGCGGAATACTTCGAAATGTCCGT
TCGGTTGGCAGAAGCTATGAAACGATATGGGCTGAATACAAATCACAGAATCGTCGTATGCAGTGAAAAC
TCTCTTCAATTCTTTATGCCGGTGTTGGGCGCGTTATTTATCGGAGTTGCAGTTGCGCCCGCGAACGACA
TTTATAATGAACGTGAATTGCTCAACAGTATGAACATTTCGCAGCCTACCGTAGTGTTTGTTTCCAAAAA
GGGGTTGCAAAAAATTTTGAACGTGCAAAAAAAATTACCAATAATCCAGAAAATTATTATCATGGATTCT
AAAACGGATTACCAGGGATTTCAGTCGATGTACACGTTCGTCACATCTCATCTACCTCCCGGTTTTAATG
AATACGATTTTGTACCAGAGTCCTTTGATCGTGACAAAACAATTGCACTGATAATGAATTCCTCTGGATC
TACTGGGTTACCTAAGGGTGTGGCCCTTCCGCATAGAACTGCCTGCGTCAGATTCTCGCATGCCAGAGAT
CCTATTTTTGGCAATCAAATCATTCCGGATACTGCGATTTTAAGTGTTGTTCCATTCCATCACGGTTTTG
GAATGTTTACTACACTCGGATATTTGATATGTGGATTTCGAGTCGTCTTAATGTATAGATTTGAAGAAGA
GCTGTTTTTACGATCCCTTCAGGATTACAAAATTCAAAGTGCGTTGCTAGTACCAACCCTATTTTCATTC
TTCGCCAAAAGCACTCTGATTGACAAATACGATTTATCTAATTTACACGAAATTGCTTCTGGGGGCGCAC
CTCTTTCGAAAGAAGTCGGGGAAGCGGTTGCAAAACGCTTCCATCTTCCAGGGATACGACAAGGATATGG
GCTCACTGAGACTACATCAGCTATTCTGATTACACCCGAGGGGGATGATAAACCGGGCGCGGTCGGTAAA
GTTGTTCCATTTTTTGAAGCGAAGGTTGTGGATCTGGATACCGGGAAAACGCTGGGCGTTAATCAGAGAG
GCGAATTATGTGTCAGAGGACCTATGATTATGTCCGGTTATGTAAACAATCCGGAAGCGACCAACGCCTT
GATTGACAAGGATGGATGGCTACATTCTGGAGACATAGCTTACTGGGACGAAGACGAACACTTCTTCATA
GTTGACCGCTTGAAGTCTTTAATTAAATACAAAGGATATCAGGTGGCCCCCGCTGAATTGGAATCGATAT
TGTTACAACACCCCAACATCTTCGACGCGGGCGTGGCAGGTCTTCCCGACGATGACGCCGGTGAACTTCC
CGCCGCCGTTGTTGTTTTGGAGCACGGAAAGACGATGACGGAAAAAGAGATCGTGGATTACGTCGCCAGT
CAAGTAACAACCGCGAAAAAGTTGCGCGGAGGAGTTGTGTTTGTGGACGAAGTACCGAAAGGTCTTACCG
GAAAACTCGACGCAAGAAAAATCAGAGAGATCCTCATAAAGGCCAAGAAGGGCGGAAAGTCCAAATTGTA
AAATGTAACTGTATTCAGCGATGACGAAATTCTTAGCTATTGTAATACTGCGATGAGTGGCAGGGCGGGG
CGTAATTTTTTTAAGGCAGTTATTGGTGCCCTTAAACGCCTGGTTGCTACGCCTGAATAAGTGATAATAA
GCGGATGAATGGCAGAAATTCGCCGGATCTTTGTGAAGGAACCTTACTTCTGTGGTGTGACATAATTGGA
CAAACTACCTACAGAGATTTAAAGCTCTAAGGTAAATATAAAATTTTTAAGTGTATAATGTGTTAAACTA
CTGATTCTAATTGTTTGTGTATTTTAGATTCCAACCTATGGAACTGATGAATGGGAGCAGTGGTGGAATG
CCTTTAATGAGGAAAACCTGTTTTGCTCAGAAGAAATGCCATCTAGTGATGATGAGGCTACTGCTGACTC
TCAACATTCTACTCCTCCAAAAAAGAAGAGAAAGGTAGAAGACCCCAAGGACTTTCCTTCAGAATTGCTA
AGTTTTTTGAGTCATGCTGTGTTTAGTAATAGAACTCTTGCTTGCTTTGCTATTTACACCACAAAGGAAA
AAGCTGCACTGCTATACAAGAAAATTATGGAAAAATATTCTGTAACCTTTATAAGTAGGCATAACAGTTA
TAATCATAACATACTGTTTTTTCTTACTCCACACAGGCATAGAGTGTCTGCTATTAATAACTATGCTCAA
AAATTGTGTACCTTTAGCTTTTTAATTTGTAAAGGGGTTAATAAGGAATATTTGATGTATAGTGCCTTGA
CTAGAGATCATAATCAGCCATACCACATTTGTAGAGGTTTTACTTGCTTTAAAAAACCTCCCACACCTCC
CCCTGAACCTGAAACATAAAATGAATGCAATTGTTGTTGTTAACTTGTTTATTGCAGCTTATAATGGTTA
CAAATAAAGCAATAGCATCACAAATTTCACAAATAAAGCATTTTTTTCACTGCATTCTAGTTGTGGTTTG
TCCAAACTCATCAATGTATCTTATCATGTCTGGATCCGTCGACCGATGCCCTTGAGAGCCTTCAACCCAG
TCAGCTCCTTCCGGTGGGCGCGGGGCATGACTATCGTCGCCGCACTTATGACTGTCTTCTTTATCATGCA
ACTCGTAGGACAGGTGCCGGCAGCGCTCTTCCGCTTCCTCGCTCACTGACTCGCTGCGCTCGGTCGTTCG
GCTGCGGCGAGCGGTATCAGCTCACTCAAAGGCGGTAATACGGTTATCCACAGAATCAGGGGATAACGCA
GGAAAGAACATGTGAGCAAAAGGCCAGCAAAAGGCCAGGAACCGTAAAAAGGCCGCGTTGCTGGCGTTTT
TCCATAGGCTCCGCCCCCCTGACGAGCATCACAAAAATCGACGCTCAAGTCAGAGGTGGCGAAACCCGAC
AGGACTATAAAGATACCAGGCGTTTCCCCCTGGAAGCTCCCTCGTGCGCTCTCCTGTTCCGACCCTGCCG
CTTACCGGATACCTGTCCGCCTTTCTCCCTTCGGGAAGCGTGGCGCTTTCTCATAGCTCACGCTGTAGGT
ATCTCAGTTCGGTGTAGGTCGTTCGCTCCAAGCTGGGCTGTGTGCACGAACCCCCCGTTCAGCCCGACCG
CTGCGCCTTATCCGGTAACTATCGTCTTGAGTCCAACCCGGTAAGACACGACTTATCGCCACTGGCAGCA
GCCACTGGTAACAGGATTAGCAGAGCGAGGTATGTAGGCGGTGCTACAGAGTTCTTGAAGTGGTGGCCTA
ACTACGGCTACACTAGAAGAACAGTATTTGGTATCTGCGCTCTGCTGAAGCCAGTTACCTTCGGAAAAAG
AGTTGGTAGCTCTTGATCCGGCAAACAAACCACCGCTGGTAGCGGTGGTTTTTTTGTTTGCAAGCAGCAG
ATTACGCGCAGAAAAAAAGGATCTCAAGAAGATCCTTTGATCTTTTCTACGGGGTCTGACGCTCAGTGGA
ACGAAAACTCACGTTAAGGGATTTTGGTCATGAGATTATCAAAAAGGATCTTCACCTAGATCCTTTTAAA
TTAAAAATGAAGTTTTAAATCAATCTAAAGTATATATGAGTAAACTTGGTCTGACAGTTACCAATGCTTA
ATCAGTGAGGCACCTATCTCAGCGATCTGTCTATTTCGTTCATCCATAGTTGCCTGACTCCCCGTCGTGT
AGATAACTACGATACGGGAGGGCTTACCATCTGGCCCCAGTGCTGCAATGATACCGCGAGACCCACGCTC
ACCGGCTCCAGATTTATCAGCAATAAACCAGCCAGCCGGAAGGGCCGAGCGCAGAAGTGGTCCTGCAACT
TTATCCGCCTCCATCCAGTCTATTAATTGTTGCCGGGAAGCTAGAGTAAGTAGTTCGCCAGTTAATAGTT
TGCGCAACGTTGTTGCCATTGCTACAGGCATCGTGGTGTCACGCTCGTCGTTTGGTATGGCTTCATTCAG
CTCCGGTTCCCAACGATCAAGGCGAGTTACATGATCCCCCATGTTGTGCAAAAAAGCGGTTAGCTCCTTC
GGTCCTCCGATCGTTGTCAGAAGTAAGTTGGCCGCAGTGTTATCACTCATGGTTATGGCAGCACTGCATA
ATTCTCTTACTGTCATGCCATCCGTAAGATGCTTTTCTGTGACTGGTGAGTACTCAACCAAGTCATTCTG
AGAATAGTGTATGCGGCGACCGAGTTGCTCTTGCCCGGCGTCAATACGGGATAATACCGCGCCACATAGC
AGAACTTTAAAAGTGCTCATCATTGGAAAACGTTCTTCGGGGCGAAAACTCTCAAGGATCTTACCGCTGT
TGAGATCCAGTTCGATGTAACCCACTCGTGCACCCAACTGATCTTCAGCATCTTTTACTTTCACCAGCGT
TTCTGGGTGAGCAAAAACAGGAAGGCAAAATGCCGCAAAAAAGGGAATAAGGGCGACACGGAAATGTTGA
ATACTCATACTCTTCCTTTTTCAATATTATTGAAGCATTTATCAGGGTTATTGTCTCATGAGCGGATACA
TATTTGAATGTATTTAGAAAAATAAACAAATAGGGGTTCCGCGCACATTTCCCCGAAAAGTGCCACCTG
[124 nt withheld, positions 7210-7333]
C
[91 nt withheld, positions 7335-7425]
A
[49 nt withheld, positions 7427-7475]
CCTTTGACGTTGGAGTCCACGTTCTTT
[37 nt withheld, positions 7503-7539]
ACCCTATCTCGGTCTATTCTTTTGATTTATAAGGGATTTTGCCGATTTCGGCCTATTGGTTAAAAAATGA
GCTGATTTAACAAAAATTTAACGCGAATTTTAACAAAATATTAACGCTTACAATTTGCCATTCGCCATTC
AGGCTGCGCAACTGTTGGGAAGGGCGATCGGTGCGGGCCTCTTCGCTATTACGCCAGCCCAAGCTACCAT
GATAAGTAAGTAATATTAAGGTACGTGGAGGTTTTACTTGCTTTAAAAAACCTCCCACACCTCCCCCTGA
ACCTGAAACATAAAATGAATGCAATTGTTGTTGTTAACTTGTTTATTGCAGCTTATAATGGTTACAAATA
AAGCAATAGCATCACAAATTTCACAAATAAAGCATTTTTTTCACTGCATTCTAGTTGTGGTTTGTCCAAA
CTCATCAATGTATCTTATGGTACTGTAACTGAGCTAACATAAC
Features (pLannotate 1.2.2; 15 found; start..end, strand, type, name):
    444..460     +  CDS            P4M (fragment): high-affinity phosphatidylinositol 4-phosphate binding module of SidM (DrrA) from Legionella pneumophila (Hammond et al., 2014)
   2479..4128    +  CDS            LUCI_PHOPY: Experimental evidence at protein level: Swiss-Prot protein existence level 1. Produces green light with a wavelength of 562 nm. From Photinus pyralis (Common eastern firefly) (Lampyris pyralis).
   4176..4206    +  CDS            CmR (fragment): chloramphenicol acetyltransferase confers resistance to chloramphenicol
   4296..4370    +  CDS            small t antigen (fragment): SV40 (simian virus 40) small t antigen
   4372..4437    +  intron         small t intron: SV40 (simian virus 40) small t antigen intron
   4567..4587    +  CDS            SV40 NLS: nuclear localization signal of SV40 (simian virus 40) large T antigen
   4906..4989    +  CDS            large T antigen (fragment): large T antigen from SV40 (simian virus 40)
   5012..5146    +  polyA_signal   SV40 poly(A) signal: SV40 polyadenylation signal
   5147..5279    +  CDS            TcR (fragment): tetracycline efflux protein; tet; confers resistance to tetracycline
   5459..6047    -  rep_origin     ori: high-copy-number ColE1/pMB1/pBR322/pUC origin of replication
   6218..7078    -  CDS            AmpR: β-lactamase; bla; confers resistance to ampicillin, carbenicillin, and related antibiotics
   7079..7183    -  promoter       AmpR promoter: bla
   7210..7638    +  rep_origin     f1 ori (sequence partly withheld): f1 bacteriophage origin of replication; arrow indicates direction of (+) strand synthesis
   7670..7737    -  CDS            lacZα (fragment): LacZα fragment of β-galactosidase; lacZ fragment
   7855..7976    +  polyA_signal   SV40 poly(A) signal: SV40 polyadenylation signal
