[The description below was written by a language model from this plasmid's Addgene catalogue record and pLannotate feature annotations shown in this document.]
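Description:
pGL2-MCT2Prom2.5 is a firefly luciferase promoter-reporter plasmid built on the Promega pGL2 backbone. It carries about 2.4 kb of the proximal promoter of the human monocarboxylate transporter 2 gene (MCT2, also known as SLC16A7). The promoter fragment was inserted by restriction cloning between KpnI, which was destroyed in the process, and HindIII, which was retained. It sits directly upstream of the Photinus pyralis luciferase coding sequence, so luciferase output in transfected mammalian cells reports the transcriptional activity of the cloned MCT2 sequence. The record describes it as a nested deletion construct, implying it is one member of a series of progressively shortened promoter fragments used to map regulatory regions.

Downstream of luciferase, the feature table shows the SV40 small t antigen intron and an SV40 late-region poly(A) signal, which provide splicing and 3′ end processing for the reporter transcript. A second SV40 poly(A) signal lies upstream of the promoter insert, a standard arrangement that reduces read-through transcription from the backbone into the reporter. The short "fragment" hits (P4M, CmR, TcR, lacZα, large T antigen and its NLS) appear to be annotation matches to backbone remnants or SV40-derived sequence rather than functional genes. Propagation in E. coli relies on a high-copy ColE1/pUC-type origin and ampicillin selection through β-lactamase, and an f1 origin allows single-stranded DNA production.

The catalogue lists a total size of 8,030 bp, slightly larger than the 8,002 nt sequenced record. The depositor notes that DNA prepared from a methylation-deficient E. coli strain is preferred for transfection, so that bacterial methylation does not affect promoter activity. The associated work concerns regulation of high-affinity monocarboxylate transporter expression by pH, lactate and hypoxia in glioblastoma.
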