Addgene plasmid #87351: pGL2-MCT2Prom2.5
Purpose: Human monocarboxylate transporter 2 (MCT2) promoter 2.5 kbp
Depositing lab: Saroj Mathupala. Depositing organization: Wayne State University. Publication: pH, Lactate, and Hypoxia: Reciprocity in Regulating High-Affinity Monocarboxylate Transporter Expression in Glioblastoma. Caruso JP, Koch BJ, Benson PD, Varughese E, Monterey MD, Lee AE, Dave AM, Kiousis S, Sloan AE, Mathupala SP. Neoplasia. 2017 Jan 13;19(2):121-134. doi: 10.1016/j.neo.2016.12.011. PubMed 28092823.
Backbone
  Vector backbone: pGL2
  Backbone manufacturer: Promega
  Backbone size w/o insert (bp): 5598
  Total vector size (bp): 8030
  Vector type: Mammalian Expression, Bacterial Expression, Luciferase
Growth in bacteria
  Bacterial resistance: Ampicillin, 100 μg/mL
  Growth temperature: 37°C
  Growth strain: NEB Stable ; E. coli SURE for propagation, E. coli SCS110 for reporter studies
  Copy number: High Copy
Gene/Insert
  Gene/Insert name: MCT2 (alt name: SLC16A7)
  Species: H. sapiens (human)
  Insert size (bp): 2432
  Entrez Gene: SLC16A7 (a.k.a. MCT2)
  Promoter: 2.5 kbp proximal promoter of human MCT2 (nested deletion construct)
  Cloning method: Restriction Enzyme; 5′ cloning site KpnI (destroyed during cloning); 3′ cloning site HinDIII (not destroyed)
  Sequencing primers: 5′ GL primer 1; 3′ GL primer 2
Terms and licenses: Academic/Nonprofit Terms; Industry Terms: Not Available to Industry
Depositor comments: A methylation deficient E. coli strain such as SCS110 is preferred to prepare plasmid DNA for mammalian cell transfection to reduce affects of prokaryotic methylation patterns on promoter activity.
How to cite: pGL2-MCT2Prom2.5 was a gift from Saroj Mathupala (Addgene plasmid # 87351 ; http://n2t.net/addgene:87351 ; RRID:Addgene_87351)
