>Addgene plasmid #87351 | pGL2-MCT2Prom2.5 | depositor partial sequence | sequence record 177470 | 2.5 kbp proximal promoter of human monocarboxylate transporter 2
ATGCTATAGAAGTGATGATATATTTGCTGGGCATTAAAGGAGGAAAAAAGGTTTAGACAAGTTTGATATG
GAAAAGAGGGCAGTGAATGAGAAAAGACAGAAAAATGTGAGAAGATTGTGTATGACTGAGGAATGAAGAA
GGGAGAAAGAACCTAAACCACAAGGATGTGGGTATATAGTAAAAGACATGTGGACTTCATGAGTATATAT
GTGATGTACGTATTCACAGTTTGCTCATCTGTGGAATATGAGTTGCTAGAATGCTAAGTGTATTGCTATT
TGTTTTTCCCACTGTTATTTCAGCTTATGAATATAAATCAAGGCAAACATTTTACCAGAGCATTCCAAGT
TCTAATCATATGGCTTATTTTTTCCCTAAATTGTATTTTTTTCTCAATTTCTTAACAATATTAAACTGTA
AGTCATAGGATAAACTGGCTGAATTTATTCTTAGCTGATTCTCCCTCCTTTCAGATACCTTTCTAGTCCA
ATCAAATTTTACATAACATACCTAGCTATCACAACAAAGCAATTTAGAAATGAGTTCCCAAATACTAACT
CTGTGACAGTAGGTAAATTAGATCCAGAGTTTTAATTGTTGAAAAAACAAGACTTAAAAAGAAGGTTACG
ATATCATGCTATAAGTAGTGATGTTTGGCATTCAGCAATAGGTTAAACAGGTCAAGAACATGGGACTATA
AGAAAAAAACAACAAAAAAGAAAAATCAAAGAGAAGGAAAAGGGAGAATAGGATCAAAATTCAGAAAGCA
TATGGTCTTTCTTCTTCCTCTTCTTTGACAGGAAATAAAAGTGATGAATGAGCAGGAAAAATATCAATAG
CAAACACTCAAGACTATGACCTTGAAATGTGCCTTTATGTTGTTTCTTTTAAATGTTTAACTTTTTTTAA
TTAAATGAAGTGTTTATAGTCACTGCTAGACATTTCATCATTATCAAAGGCCTATTATGTCTTATACAAA
TGTCTATTTAAGCATTTTTAGCTTAAAAATATAAAATCCTTTCTGTAATTTTCTGCCTTTTTTTCATTTT
CAAATATCATTCTTTCAATAAAATTATCTTCCAGTAATTTTGATGTTATTAATCACGATTATTTTTTCAT
CGTGTATTATGCCTACCAGCCACTTCATGTATAGTATTTCACTTAAATCTTATGAAATCAACACGATTGA
TATTACTTTTATTTCATAGCTACAGAAATTGAAATTCAAATTTCGTCCATTACAACAGACTAGCTGTGGC
AAAGACAATGTGAATTTACCCAAATGACTTAACTCTTTTTATAAATTCGTAAAATGTGAAGAATCATAGA
ACACACCTTAAAATGATTGTGAAATCAAGGAGGAGAAAGCTAGCTAAACTGGTAGACAAACTGCAATAGG
ACTTGTCAAGCCAAAACCTACAATTATTCTTTTGGATAGTTTCTTTTTCTCTAAAGTGGCAATTTAACTT
AAAGATATTAAAGAAACCCAATCTATGGGGTTACTTAAATGTTCTCTTCCAGCCCTTCCTCTTTCCAGTT
TTACCAAGAAGCACATTTTAGACAGGGGAAGAGACCAAACCAATGACAGCAGAATTACCATTATCTCTAG
CACTATTCGTTGTCAAATAACTAAATGCTGGTTTGAAGAACTAAGTAATTTGAGAAATTAAAAATGAAAG
GAATTATAAATGATTTGAAAAAAATCCTTCTTATTTTTAATGTTTTTTGGTGCTGTTTTCTATGTCCTTC
CTCCTATGGTGTCAATTATATTTTTTTCCGTGAAGTGATTTGGTTGGTGAGTCTAATCTCCAACAGTGCC
CTACCTCTTTCTCCCAAAAAGGCCTCAGTTGAAAAATGGCTCAACACTTTCCCTGCAAGCTCACAATGAG
GATCTCCTATTCTCCCTGCATTCGGCCAGACTCTTCTTTTTTTGCATGCTTTCCTCTCCCATGCTTGGGT
TGCACAGAGCTACCGCACATCTGTCTTCTAGGTCAGGCTACAGAGTACTTCGGATACAGCAAGTTACGAC
CCATCTGGAAAGACAGATCTACCTGCCTTTTGGCTTTCTTCCTTGGTCAAAACTAAAATCCGAAGTGGAG
TGCCCCGAGCGATAGAGAAAGTGCCTATAGCTTTGACAGCCGCTTGGAGCATGCTCAGTCGGTCTCCAGG
CACCGGGAGGCGGCTCCCCCCCCACCACCCCCCGGGCCGGCCTCCACCGCAGCCTGTCCGGCCCCCACCC
CTGGCGCGCGCTCCTCCGCACCCACAAGGGCGTTCAGCAGCCGCGCCTCCCCTTCCCGCCACCGCCTCCT
TCTCCGCTGGCTGTGGCGGGCGAGGACACGTCAGGGGCCATAAATAAATAAATAATTCCATTCACCCGTT
GACAGCGAGGCGAATCGGCTGCGGTTTGCTGGGAACGGAGGGCTGCAGCGCC
